Addgene plasmid #159848: pCFJ2306 - [1-2] ENTR - Fluor - ceGFP(1 intron, syntrons(3), NLS(2), no_atg, no_stop)
Purpose: Three-fragment Gateway compatible flourophore for expression in C. elegans
Depositing lab: Christian Froekjaer-Jensen. Depositing organization: King Abdullah University of Science and Technology (KAUST). Publication: Engineering rules that minimize germline silencing of transgenes in simple extrachromosomal arrays in C. elegans. Aljohani MD, El Mouridi S, Priyadarshini M, Vargas-Velazquez AM, Frokjaer-Jensen C. Nat Commun. 2020 Dec 9;11(1):6300. doi: 10.1038/s41467-020-19898-0. PubMed 33298957.
Backbone
  Vector backbone: pDONR221
  Vector type: Worm Expression
Growth in bacteria
  Bacterial resistance: Kanamycin, 50 μg/mL
  Growth temperature: 37°C
  Growth strain: DH5alpha
  Copy number: High Copy
Gene/Insert
  Gene/Insert name: [1-2] ENTR - Fluor - ceGFP(1 intron, syntrons(3), NLS(2), no_atg, no_stop)
  Species: C. elegans (nematode)
  Mutation: Not applicable
  Cloning method: Gateway Cloning
Terms and licenses: Academic/Nonprofit Terms; Industry Terms: Not Available to Industry
Depositor comments: See www.wormbuilder.org for more information.
How to cite: pCFJ2306 - [1-2] ENTR - Fluor - ceGFP(1 intron, syntrons(3), NLS(2), no_atg, no_stop) was a gift from Christian Froekjaer-Jensen (Addgene plasmid # 159848 ; http://n2t.net/addgene:159848 ; RRID:Addgene_159848)
