[The description below was written by a language model from this plasmid's Addgene catalogue record and pLannotate feature annotations shown in this document.]
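Description:
pCFJ2306 is a Gateway entry clone built in the pDONR221 backbone, intended as the middle ([1-2]) module in three-fragment Gateway assemblies that produce expression constructs for C. elegans. It is a small plasmid of about 3.6 kb that is maintained in E. coli at high copy through a ColE1/pUC-type origin and selected with kanamycin via an aminoglycoside phosphotransferase gene. Other annotated backbone elements are standard pDONR remnants: rrnB T1 and T2 terminators that insulate the cloning site from read-through transcription, a T7 promoter next to attL2, and short lacI and lacZα fragments that have no functional role here.

The payload sits between attL1 and attL2, the sites used in an LR recombination to transfer it into a destination vector together with flanking entry clones. It encodes a worm-adapted GFP (ceGFP), which the automated annotation matches to an Aequorea victoria-derived green fluorescent protein. According to the construct name, the coding region carries one intron plus three "syntrons" and two nuclear localization signals. Only one NLS is annotated in the feature table, an EGL-13 NLS fragment just downstream of GFP; the second is not separately annotated. The cassette lacks both a start codon and a stop codon, and the entry clone contains no worm promoter or 3' UTR. Those elements, and the translation start and stop, must therefore come from the other modules in the assembly, which suits the cassette to in-frame fusions. It belongs to a fluorophore toolkit associated with work on design rules that reduce germline silencing of transgenes carried on simple extrachromosomal arrays.
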