Features (pLannotate 1.2.2; 11 found; start..end, strand, type, name):
     33..132     +  protein_bind   attL1: mutant version of attL; recombination site for the Gateway® LR reaction LR Clonase™
    209..1066    +  CDS            sg25: sg25 is a basic (constitutively fluorescent) green fluorescent protein published in 1997, derived from Aequorea victoria.
   1069..1141    +  CDS            EGL-13 NLS (fragment): nuclear localization signal from the C. elegans EGL-13 transcription factor (Lyssenko et al., 2007)
   1149..1248    -  protein_bind   attL2: mutant version of attL; recombination site for the Gateway® LR reaction LR Clonase™
   1266..1284    -  promoter       T7 promoter: promoter for bacteriophage T7 RNA polymerase
   1418..2227    +  CDS            KanR: aminoglycoside phosphotransferase; aph(3')-Ia; confers resistance to kanamycin in bacteria or G418 (Geneticin®) in eukaryotes
   2374..2962    +  rep_origin     ori: high-copy-number ColE1/pMB1/pBR322/pUC origin of replication
   3145..3237    +  CDS            lacI (fragment): lac repressor; lacI; The lac repressor binds to the lac operator to inhibit transcription in E. coli. This inhibition can be relieved by adding lactose or isopropyl-β-D-thiogalactopyranoside (IPTG).
   3292..3319    -  terminator     rrnB T2 terminator: transcription terminator T2 from the E. coli rrnB gene
   3451..3494    +  terminator     rrnB T1 terminator: Escherichia coli rrnB; transcription terminator T1 from the E. coli rrnB gene
   3541..17      -  CDS            lacZα (fragment) (across the origin): LacZα fragment of β-galactosidase; lacZ fragment
>Addgene plasmid #159848 | pCFJ2306 - [1-2] ENTR - Fluor - ceGFP(1 intron, syntrons(3), NLS(2), no_atg, no_stop) | addgene full sequence | sequence record 318006 | Addgene NGS Result
GTAAAACGACGGCCAGTCTTAAGCTCGGGCCCCAAATAATGATTTTATTTTGACTGATAGTGACCTGTTC
GTTGCAACAAATTGATGAGCAATGCTTTTTTATAATGCCAACTTTGTACAAAAAAGCAGGCTCGGGATCC
CCAAAGAAGAAGCGTAAGGTGTCCAAGGTAACACTTAGTTTTTGTTGCTCTGTTTAAAAATTAATTTTAA
GGGAGAGGAGCTGTTCACCGGAGTCGTCCCAATCCTCGTCGAGCTCGACGGGGACGTCAACGGACACAAG
TTCTCCGTGTCCGGAGAGGGAGAGGGAGATGCCACCTACGGAAAGCTCACCCTCAAGTTCATCTGCACCA
CCGGAAAGCTCCCAGTCCCATGGCCAACCCTCGTCACCACCTTCTGCTACGGAGTCCAATGCTTCTCCCG
TTACCCAGGTAAGTTTTCTTGAGACCTTTACTAACTAACTAGGTCTCATAGATTTTCAGACCACATGAAG
CGTCACGACTTCTTCAAGTCCGCCATGCCAGAGGGATACGTCCAAGAGCGTACCATCTTCTTCAAGGACG
ACGGAAACTACAAGGTAAGTTATGTAGAGACCTTTACTAACTAACTAGGTCTCAAACATTTTCAGACCCG
TGCCGAGGTCAAGTTCGAGGGAGACACCCTCGTCAACCGTATCGAGCTCAAGGGAATCGACTTCAAGGAG
GACGGTAACATCCTGGGACACAAGCTGGAGTACAACTACAACTCCCACAACGTCTACATCATGGCCGACA
AGCAAAAGAACGGAATCAAGGTCAACTTCAAGGTAAGTTCTTTAGAGACCTTTACTAACTAACTAGGTCT
CAGTAATTTTCAGATCCGTCACAACATCGAGGACGGATCGGTCCAACTCGCCGACCACTACCAACAAAAC
ACCCCAATCGGTGACGGACCAGTCCTCCTCCCAGACAACCACTACCTCTCCACCCAATCCGCCCTCTCCA
AGGACCCAAACGAGAAGCGTGACCACATGGTCCTCCTCGAGTTCGTCACCGCCGCCGGAATCACCCACGG
AATGGACGAGCTCTACAAGTCCCGTCGTCGTAAGGCCAACCCAACCAAGCTCTCCGAGAACGCCAAGAAG
CTCGCCAAGGAGGTCGAGAACGGATCCAACCCAGCTTTCTTGTACAAAGTTGGCATTATAAGAAAGCATT
GCTTATCAATTTGTTGCAACGAACAGGTCACTATCAGTCAAAATAAAATCATTATTTGCCATCCAGCTGA
TATCCCCTATAGTGAGTCGTATTACATGGTCATAGCTGTTTCCTGGCAGCTCTGGCCCGTGTCTCAAAAT
CTCTGATGTTACATTGCACAAGATAAAAATATATCATCATGAACAATAAAACTGTCTGCTTACATAAACA
GTAATACAAGGGGTGTTATGAGCCATATTCAACGGGAAACGTCGAGGCCGCGATTAAATTCCAACATGGA
TGCTGATTTATATGGGTATAAATGGGCTCGCGATAATGTCGGGCAATCAGGTGCGACAATCTATCGCTTG
TATGGGAAGCCCGATGCGCCAGAGTTGTTTCTGAAACATGGCAAAGGTAGCGTTGCCAATGATGTTACAG
ATGAGATGGTCAGACTAAACTGGCTGACGGAATTTATGCCTCTTCCGACCATCAAGCATTTTATCCGTAC
TCCTGATGATGCATGGTTACTCACCACTGCGATCCCCGGAAAAACAGCATTCCAGGTATTAGAAGAATAT
CCTGATTCAGGTGAAAATATTGTTGATGCGCTGGCAGTGTTCCTGCGCCGGTTGCATTCGATTCCTGTTT
GTAATTGTCCTTTTAACAGCGATCGCGTATTTCGCCTCGCTCAGGCGCAATCAMGAATGAATAACGGTTT
GGTTGATGCGAGTGATTTTGATGACGAGCGTAATGGCTGGCCTGTTGAACAAGTCTGGAAAGAAATGCAT
AAACTTTTGCCATTCTCACCGGATTCAGTCGTCACTCATGGTGATTTCTCACTTGATAACCTTATTTTTG
ACGAGGGGAAATTAATAGGTTGTATTGATGTTGGACGAGTCGGAATCGCAGACCGATACCAGGATCTTGC
CATCCTATGGAACTGCCTCGGTGAGTTTTCTCCTTCATTACAGAAACGGCTTTTTCAAAAATATGGTATT
GATAATCCTGATATGAATAAATTGCAGTTTCATTTGATGCTCGATGAGTTTTTCTAATCAGAATTGGTTA
ATTGGTTGTAACACTGGCAGAGCATTACGCTGACTTGACGGGACGGCGCAAGCTCATGACCAAAATCCCT
TAACGTGAGTTACGCGTCGTTCCACTGAGCGTCAGACCCCGTAGAAAAGATCAAAGGATCTTCTTGAGAT
CCTTTTTTTCTGCGCGTAATCTGCTGCTTGCAAACAAAAAAACCACCGCTACCAGCGGTGGTTTGTTTGC
CGGATCAAGAGCTACCAACTCTTTTTCCGAAGGTAACTGGCTTCAGCAGAGCGCAGATACCAAATACTGT
TCTTCTAGTGTAGCCGTAGTTAGGCCACCACTTCAAGAACTCTGTAGCACCGCCTACATACCTCGCTCTG
CTAATCCTGTTACCAGTGGCTGCTGCCAGTGGCGATAAGTCGTGTCTTACCGGGTTGGACTCAAGACGAT
AGTTACCGGATAAGGCGCAGCGGTCGGGCTGAACGGGGGGTTCGTGCACACAGCCCAGCTTGGAGCGAAC
GACCTACACCGAACTGAGATACCTACAGCGTGAGCTATGAGAAAGCGCCACGCTTCCCGAAGGGAGAAAG
GCGGACAGGTATCCGGTAAGCGGCAGGGTCGGAACAGGAGAGCGCACGAGGGAGCTTCCAGGGGGAAACG
CCTGGTATCTTTATAGTCCTGTCGGGTTTCGCCACCTCTGACTTGAGCGTCGATTTTTGTGATGCTCGTC
AGGGGGGCGGAGCCTATGGAAAAACGCCAGCAACGCGGCCTTTTTACGGTTCCTGGCCTTTTGCTGGCCT
TTTGCTCACATGTTCTTTCCTGCGTTATCCCCTGATTCTGTGGATAACCGTATTACCGCCTTTGAGTGAG
CTGATACCGCTCGCCGCAGCCGAACGACCGAGCGCAGCGAGTCAGTGAGCGAGGAAGCGGAAGAGCGCCC
AATACGCAAACCGCCTCTCCCCGCGCGTTGGCCGATTCATTAATGCAGCTGGCACGACAGGTTTCCCGAC
TGGAAAGCGGGCAGTGAGCGCAACGCAATTAATACGCGTACCGCTAGCCAGGAAGAGTTTGTAGAAACGC
AAAAAGGCCATCCGTCAGGATGGCCTTCTGCTTAGTTTGATGCCTGGCAGTTTATGGCGGGCGTCCTGCC
CGCCACCCTCCGGGCCGTTGCTTCACAACGTTCAAATCCGCTCCCGGCGGATTTGTCCTACTCAGGAGAG
CGTTCACCGACAAACAACAGATAAAACGAAAGGCCCAGTCTTCCGACTGAGCCTTTCGTTTTATTTGATG
CCTGGCAGTTCCCTACTCTCGCGTTAACGCTAGCATGGATGTTTTCCCAGTCACGACGTT
